Addgene plasmid #191048: pEY44
Purpose: flp-3 fluorescent neural reporter driving nuclear mNeptune2.5 expression (refer to NeuroPAL paper for expression)
Depositing lab: Oliver Hobert & Eviatar Yemini. Depositing organization: Columbia University. Publication: NeuroPAL: A Multicolor Atlas for Whole-Brain Neuronal Identification in C. elegans. Yemini E, Lin A, Nejatbakhsh A, Varol E, Sun R, Mena GE, Samuel ADT, Paninski L, Venkatachalam V, Hobert O. Cell. 2021 Jan 7;184(1):272-288.e11. doi: 10.1016/j.cell.2020.12.012. Epub 2020 Dec 29. PubMed 33378642.
Backbone
  Vector backbone: pPD95.62
  Vector type: Worm Expression
Growth in bacteria
  Bacterial resistance: Ampicillin, 100 μg/mL
  Growth temperature: 37°C
  Growth strain: DH5alpha
  Copy number: Unknown
Gene/Insert
  Gene/Insert name: flp-3
  Species: C. elegans (nematode)
  Mutation: None
  Entrez Gene: flp-3 (a.k.a. CELE_W07E11.2)
  Cloning method: Gibson Cloning
Terms and licenses: Academic/Nonprofit Terms; Industry Terms: Not Available to Industry
How to cite: pEY44 was a gift from Oliver Hobert & Eviatar Yemini (Addgene plasmid # 191048 ; http://n2t.net/addgene:191048 ; RRID:Addgene_191048)
