[The description below was written by a language model from this plasmid's Addgene catalogue record and pLannotate feature annotations shown in this document.]
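Description:
pEY44 is a C. elegans expression plasmid built on the Fire-lab vector pPD95.62 and assembled by Gibson cloning. It serves as a transcriptional reporter for the neuropeptide gene flp-3. In E. coli it is propagated through a high-copy ColE1/pUC-type origin and selected with ampicillin via the β-lactamase gene and its native promoter. The 6,179-nt sequence also carries ordinary cloning-vector remnants: a lac promoter, operator and CAP site, along with short fragments of lacZα, lacI, rop, bom and the pUC polylinker. None of these plays a role in the worm.

The payload is a complete mNeptune2.5 coding sequence, a monomeric far-red fluorescent protein derived from Entacmaea quadricolor. The catalogue lists flp-3 as the insert and describes the plasmid as a flp-3 reporter. The flp-3 sequence is not annotated in the feature table, but it presumably occupies the unannotated stretch of roughly 1.6 kb upstream of the fluorophore, where it would act as the regulatory region. The catalogue states that expression is nuclear, yet no nuclear localisation signal is annotated. A short match to intron-optimised worm GFP sits directly before mNeptune2.5 and may be leftover leader sequence from the backbone. The record does not identify the 3′ UTR; a short aex-5 match lies downstream of the reporter.

The plasmid comes from the set of reporters used to build NeuroPAL, a multicolour atlas in which neuron-specific promoters drive spectrally distinct fluorophores to allow whole-brain neuronal identification. The record refers users to that work for the flp-3 expression pattern.
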