Features (pLannotate 1.2.2; 14 found; start..end, strand, type, name):
    152..169     -  misc_feature   MCS (fragment): pUC18/19 multiple cloning site
   1804..1822    -  CDS            lacZα (fragment): LacZα fragment of β-galactosidase; lacZ fragment
   1977..2027    +  CDS            mEGFP (fragment): monomeric enhanced GFP, optimized with synthetic introns for expression in C. elegans
   2034..2864    +  CDS            mNeptune2.5: mNeptune2.5 is a basic (constitutively fluorescent) red fluorescent protein published in 2014, derived from Entacmaea quadricolor. It is reported to be a rapidly-maturing monomer with moderate acid sensitivity.
   3461..3613    +  CDS            aex-5 (fragment): AEX5_CAEEL - Also known as kpc-3 From Caenorhabditis elegans.
   3741..3776    +  CDS            rop (fragment): Rop protein, which maintains plasmids at low copy number; rop
   3878..3977    +  misc_feature   bom (fragment): basis of mobility region from pBR322
   4075..4179    +  promoter       AmpR promoter: bla
   4180..5040    +  CDS            AmpR: β-lactamase; bla; confers resistance to ampicillin, carbenicillin, and related antibiotics
   5211..5799    +  rep_origin     ori: high-copy-number ColE1/pMB1/pBR322/pUC origin of replication
   5982..6074    +  CDS            lacI (fragment): lac repressor; lacI; The lac repressor binds to the lac operator to inhibit transcription in E. coli. This inhibition can be relieved by adding lactose or isopropyl-β-D-thiogalactopyranoside (IPTG).
   6087..6108    +  protein_bind   CAP binding site: CAP binding activates transcription in the presence of cAMP. E. coli catabolite activator protein
   6123..6153    +  promoter       lac promoter: promoter for the E. coli lac operon
   6161..6177    +  protein_bind   lac operator: The lac repressor binds to the lac operator to inhibit transcription in E. coli. This inhibition can be relieved by adding lactose or isopropyl-β-D-thiogalactopyranoside (IPTG). lac repressor encoded by lacI
>Addgene plasmid #191048 | pEY44 | addgene full sequence | sequence record 376011 | Addgene NGS Result
TCACACAGGAAACAGCTATGACCATGATTACGCCAAGCTGTAAGTTTAAACATGATCTTACTAACTAACT
ATTCTCATTTAAATTTTCAGAGCTTAAAAATGGCTGAAATCACTCACAACGATGGATACGCTAACAACTT
GGAAATGAAATAAGCTTGCATGCCTGCAGACTAGTTCCGCATGGAATAATAGCCCATCTGTTAACCAAGT
CTTACGTTTTCTTCGCGAACAAAGGAAACGACTACTGGCACTGAATTTCAGATTTTAGCCAGATTAGGTC
AGAAAACGAGGCACACTATTTTCAAGATCAAAATTTTAAAATTCAGTCTTGCTAGTTCTTCAAAGAATTG
TTTCGGAAATGTCAATGAGTGCTCATAATTAAACATGTGGAGTGACTTTGGAAGGTGCTAGAATTTCCAA
GAAGCTTTGATTTATTAGTTTTCGTTTTAATTTCAAAACACTGTTCAATCTTGAGAACAAGATTAGTTCA
ACCTACTTAATCATTTCTCGCGTTCTGACAAGTGACGTTTTTGACAAAAAATAATGTTTAATTATTCAAA
AACAGAAAATCCCCCCTCCTTAAAGCTCAGTTCATTAATCAGCTTCGCTTCACAAATTCGACAAGGTGGC
ATCTCAACCAACAGGCACCAATCGGATTCTGTCATTTCTTTCTTTTTTGAGAACAAATGTCTATCTACGT
TTTGAACTAACACCAGTCCCGGTTTAAATTTCGTACCTGACAATTATCAATCAAGACTTACATTTGACTA
GCTGTGCACGCAAAGATTTAATAATTGGCGGTGGGCTGTGTGAGAGTTGATGTCACAAAGTTACAGTATC
CCATCAAAAAAATGGGTTCGAGTCGTCATTCTCGTTATCCATCTAGGCTTGAATTATGATGTTGAACATC
AAAATTTATAGGTTTTTCGAGAGATCCCACCTCTTCCGTTAACCGCCGCCCCGTTTCAACACAATTCTTT
CAGTTTCAAATTATTAACCTGAACTTTGAAAACTACCACCTACGCTTCTTCTACTAATTTCGAGTGTCTT
TTTAGACTCAATTATCTTATTTCTTTTCTTAGAGTATTCCAAAAATGTCACATGACGATGCATAAATTGA
GGTGCCACCGTTTTTTAATAGAAACTCTGGCCGCAATAAAAGAGCAATAGCATTGTTACTTGGCAATTTG
TTTGAAGGAGTGTTGGGCGGCGGTAGACGTCGTACGTCAAATCGTGCATTTTCGAAGTCTTTTCTCGACA
CAATAGTAATCGTTTGACCTGTGCATTGCAACATCAAGGGACCACTTACTTTTTAGAAACCCGCCCCTTT
AAACCAAATTGCCAACGCCTCCAATTTTTACCTGACAATAGAATGTACCGAGTACTTATTAAACAAAGTT
GTTCGCCAAAGCTCAGATTTTCAATAATTTTTGAGCACCGGATTTCAATTTTACTCGTTTCACATGAACA
TTTTTCTAACTGCACACAGTATTTACGCATTCCTGACCAAATTTCTAAAACCCCACACACCTCTTCCGGC
ATGACAACTGAACCGTTAAAATTGTTGAAATTAAGCTCATATAAAAACATGCAAATATCTCGGCGGTTCA
CAACCTCACTTCTACTTCTTCTTGACTAAATTTTCCGTAACTAATTGTTATATTTTAAGGTACCCCTTGT
GTGTTAGCTCCCGCGTAACACCACCATAACCACCACCCGGGATTGGCCAAAGGACCCAAAGGTATGTTTC
GAATGATACTAACATAACATAGAACATTTTCAGGAGGACCCTTGGAGGGTACCGGTTTTCCCAGTCACGA
CGCGTGGTACCGAGCTCAGAAAAAATGACCGCTCCAAAGAAGAAACGCAAAGTACCGAGCTCAGAAAAAA
TGACGGCACCTAAAAAGAAACGCAAAGTACCGGTCGCCGAGAAGACAGCCCCAAAAAAGAAGCGTAAAGT
TCCACGCGTCATGGGAGTAAGTTTAAACAGTTCGGTACTAACTAACCATACATATTTAAATTTTCAGCGC
GCTGTCTCCAAGGGAGAGGAGCTCATCAAGGAGAACATGCACACCAAGCTCTACATGGAGGGAACCGTCA
ACAACCACCACTTCAAGTGCACCCACGAAGGGGAGGGCAAGCCCTACGAGGGCACCCAGACCAACAGGAT
TAAGGTGGTGGAGGGAGGCCCCCTGCCGTTCGCATTCGACATCCTGGCCACCTGCTTTATGTACGGGAGC
AAGACCTTCATCAACCACACCCAAGGAATCCCAGACTTCTTCAAGCAATCCTTCGTAAGTTTAAACATGA
TTTTACTAACTAACTAATCTGATTTAAATTTTCAGCCTGAGGGCTTCACATGGGAGAGAGTCACCACATA
CGAAGACGGGGGCGTGCTTACCGTTACCCAGGACACCAGCCTCCAGGACGGCTGCTTGATCTACAACGTC
AAGCTCAGAGGGGTGAACTTCCCATCCAACGGCCCTGTGATGCAGAAGAAAACACTCGGCTGGGAGGCCA
GTACCGAGACCCTGTACCCCGCTGACGGCGGCCTGGAAGGCAGATGCGACATGGCCCTGAAGCTCGTGGG
CGGGGGCCACCTGCACTGCAACCTGAAGACCACATACAGATCCAAGAAACCCGCTAAGAACCTCAAGATG
CCAGGAGTAAGTTTAAACATATATATACTAACTAACCCTGATTATTTAAATTTTCAGGTCTACTTTGTGG
ACCGCAGACTGGAAAGAATCAAGGAGGCCGACAATGAGACCTACGTCGAGCAGCACGAGGTGGCTGTGGC
CAGATACTGCGACCTCCCTAGCAAACTGGGGCACAAACTTAATGGCATGGACGAGCTGTACAAGTAAGCG
CCGGTCGCTACCATTACCAACTTGTCTGGTGTCAAAAATAATAGGGGCCGCTGTCATCAGAGTAAGTTTA
AACTGAGTTCTACTAACTAACGAGTAATATTTAAATTTTCAGCATCTCGCGCCCGTGCCTCTGACTTCTA
AGTCCAATTACTCTTCAACATCCCTACATGCTCTTTCTCCCTGTGCTCCCACCCCCTATTTTTGTTATTA
TCAAAAAACTTCTCTTAATTTCTTTGTTTTTTAGCTTCTTTTAAGTCACCTCTAACAATGAAATTGTGTA
GATTCAAAAATAGAATTAATTCGTAATAAAAAGTCGAAAAAAATTGTGCTCCCTCCCCCCATTAATAATA
ATTCTATCCCAAAATCTACACAATGTTCTGTGTACACTTCTTATGTTTTTTACTTCTGATAAATTTTTTT
GAAACATCATAGAAAAAACCGCACACAAAATACCTTATCATATGTTACGTTTCAGTTTATGACCGCAATT
TTTATTTCTTCGCACGTCTGGGCCTCTCATGACGTCAAATCATGCTCATCGTGAAAAAGTTTTGGAGTAT
TTTTGGAATTTTTCAATCAAGTGAAAGTTTATGAAATTAATTTTCCTGCTTTTGCTTTTTGGGGTTTCCC
CTATTGTTTGTCAAGATTTCGAGGACGGCGTTTTTCTTGCTAAAATCACAAGTATTGATGAGCACGATGC
AAGAAAGATCGGAAGAAGGTTTGGGTTTGAGGCTCAGTGGAAGGTGAGTAGAAGTTGATAATTTGAAAGT
GGAGTAGTGTCTATGGGGTTTTTGCCTTAAATGACAGAATACATTCCCAATATACCAAACATAACTGTTT
CCTACTAGTCGGCCGTACGGGCCCTTTCGTCTCGCGCGTTTCGGTGATGACGGTGAAAACCTCTGACACA
TGCAGCTCCCGGAGACGGTCACAGCTTGTCTGTAAGCGGATGCCGGGAGCAGACAAGCCCGTCAGGGCGC
GTCAGCGGGTGTTGGCGGGTGTCGGGGCTGGCTTAACTATGCGGCATCAGAGCAGATTGTACTGAGAGTG
CACCATATGCGGTGTGAAATACCGCACAGATGCGTAAGGAGAAAATACCGCATCAGGCGGCCTTAAGGGC
CTCGTGATACGCCTATTTTTATAGGTTAATGTCATGATAATAATGGTTTCTTAGACGTCAGGTGGCACTT
TTCGGGGAAATGTGCGCGGAACCCCTATTTGTTTATTTTTCTAAATACATTCAAATATGTATCCGCTCAT
GAGACAATAACCCTGATAAATGCTTCAATAATATTGAAAAAGGAAGAGTATGAGTATTCAACATTTCCGT
GTCGCCCTTATTCCCTTTTTTGCGGCATTTTGCCTTCCTGTTTTTGCTCACCCAGAAACGCTGGTGAAAG
TAAAAGATGCTGAAGATCAGTTGGGTGCACGAGTGGGTTACATCGAACTGGATCTCAACAGCGGTAAGAT
CCTTGAGAGTTTTCGCCCCGAAGAACGTTTTCCAATGATGAGCACTTTTAAAGTTCTGCTATGTGGCGCG
GTATTATCCCGTATTGACGCCGGGCAAGAGCAACTCGGTCGCCGCATACACTATTCTCAGAATGACTTGG
TTGAGTACTCACCAGTCACAGAAAAGCATCTTACGGATGGCATGACAGTAAGAGAATTATGCAGTGCTGC
CATAACCATGAGTGATAACACTGCGGCCAACTTACTTCTGACAACGATCGGAGGACCGAAGGAGCTAACC
GCTTTTTTGCACAACATGGGGGATCATGTAACTCGCCTTGATCGTTGGGAACCGGAGCTGAATGAAGCCA
TACCAAACGACGAGCGTGACACCACGATGCCTGTAGCAATGGCAACAACGTTGCGCAAACTATTAACTGG
CGAACTACTTACTCTAGCTTCCCGGCAACAATTAATAGACTGGATGGAGGCGGATAAAGTTGCAGGACCA
CTTCTGCGCTCGGCCCTTCCGGCTGGCTGGTTTATTGCTGATAAATCTGGAGCCGGTGAGCGTGGGTCTC
GCGGTATCATTGCAGCACTGGGGCCAGATGGTAAGCCCTCCCGTATCGTAGTTATCTACACGACGGGGAG
TCAGGCAACTATGGATGAACGAAATAGACAGATCGCTGAGATAGGTGCCTCACTGATTAAGCATTGGTAA
CTGTCAGACCAAGTTTACTCATATATACTTTAGATTGATTTAAAACTTCATTTTTAATTTAAAAGGATCT
AGGTGAAGATCCTTTTTGATAATCTCATGACCAAAATCCCTTAACGTGAGTTTTCGTTCCACTGAGCGTC
AGACCCCGTAGAAAAGATCAAAGGATCTTCTTGAGATCCTTTTTTTCTGCGCGTAATCTGCTGCTTGCAA
ACAAAAAAACCACCGCTACCAGCGGTGGTTTGTTTGCCGGATCAAGAGCTACCAACTCTTTTTCCGAAGG
TAACTGGCTTCAGCAGAGCGCAGATACCAAATACTGTTCTTCTAGTGTAGCCGTAGTTAGGCCACCACTT
CAAGAACTCTGTAGCACCGCCTACATACCTCGCTCTGCTAATCCTGTTACCAGTGGCTGCTGCCAGTGGC
GATAAGTCGTGTCTTACCGGGTTGGACTCAAGACGATAGTTACCGGATAAGGCGCAGCGGTCGGGCTGAA
CGGGGGGTTCGTGCACACAGCCCAGCTTGGAGCGAACGACCTACACCGAACTGAGATACCTACAGCGTGA
GCTATGAGAAAGCGCCACGCTTCCCGAAGGGAGAAAGGCGGACAGGTATCCGGTAAGCGGCAGGGTCGGA
ACAGGAGAGCGCACGAGGGAGCTTCCAGGGGGAAACGCCTGGTATCTTTATAGTCCTGTCGGGTTTCGCC
ACCTCTGACTTGAGCGTCGATTTTTGTGATGCTCGTCAGGGGGGCGGAGCCTATGGAAAAACGCCAGCAA
CGCGGCCTTTTTACGGTTCCTGGCCTTTTGCTGGCCTTTTGCTCACATGTTCTTTCCTGCGTTATCCCCT
GATTCTGTGGATAACCGTATTACCGCCTTTGAGTGAGCTGATACCGCTCGCCGCAGCCGAACGACCGAGC
GCAGCGAGTCAGTGAGCGATGAAGCGGAAGAGCGCCCAATACGCAAACCGCCTCTCCCCGCGCGTTGGCC
GATTCATTAATGCAGCTGGCACGACAGGTTTCCCGACTGGAAAGCGGGCAGTGAGCGCAACGCAATTAAT
GTGAGTTAGCTCACTCATTAGGCACCCCAGGCTTTACACTTTATGCTTCCGGCTCGTATGTTGTGTGGAA
TTGTGAGCGGATAACAATT
